>Addgene plasmid #223923 | HCT77_rAAV-eHGT_1304m-minBglobin-SYFP2-WPRE3-BGHpA | addgene full sequence | sequence record 445761 | Addgene NGS Result
CCTGCAGGCAGCTGCGCGCTCGCTCGCTCACTGAGGCCGCCCGGGCGTCGGGCGACCTTTGGTCGCCCGG
CCTCAGTGAGCGAGCGAGCGCGCAGAGAGGGAGTGGCCAACTCCATCACTAGGGGTTCCTGCGGCCGCAC
GCGTAGGTTAATCATGTTCAATTAATTTGAAATACAAGCCACAAAATGTTTATGAATCCCCAAGACTGGT
TGTTTGTTACCCCAACAAAGGATTGTACGATCTAACGCTTGGGTTCTCTTGTTCCCAAGCACAAGGCAGT
GCCAGCATCTCTGATGGAAGCCAGTGAAGAAATACCAAGGTTTCCATGGTTTGTCCAGTGGAGTGGTCAC
AAAAACACAAGTCAGGACACTGACACTCACTTATGCTAGCAGTGGATAAAGGGCATCAGCCAAGCAGGGA
CACCCTGTCCAAGATGCTGACGCATTCTTTTGGGTACATTTTGAAAGGAAAGAAGAGCAGCTTATTATTG
AACTAAATGTTTTTATTGATCGCCCTTGAGCCAGTGCCCACTGACCCCGCAAACCATAAATGGCTGTAGC
ACAGAATAGTCATTTCCAGGCAACTCTTGGAGATACTGAATTCTCCCACCGCTCTCTCCACAGTCCCTCG
GATCCTCTGCCTCCTGGGTGTGTAGAAACAAGGAAAAAGGCGGAGGTTGGGTTTCCCCAAGGTTCTATCC
AGGAGACCTGGAGGCCATGTGCACTCACAGGCACATGGCACAGCTGCCCAGTGTGAGGACCAGATCAGCC
CAGAGCTGGAGGACATCCCCACCCAGCGCTGGTGGCATAAAGCAGACAGGGCGCGGGCGCGCAAAGACAA
ATGAATGTTTTGCAGCATTCTCCATTAAACAATAAAGCAAGCTGTAAAGCTTCAGGTGCTGTGTTTGCTG
TGCGGTCTGCGCAGCGCGGTGGCTCCGGCCCCGGGAGCCGAGTGCAGTGGGCCGGGGAGCGCCTCTTCGG
CTGATCCCAGGGAAAGATAAGGAGCCGCCGAGCCACCAGCTCTGTCTAGACTCGCGACCTCACAAGTCAA
GCGCCTTGTTTGGATTAGCCCTCCAGATCTGCCAACCTGATCAACTCCTGAAAGAGAAGGGCCCAGAAAC
ACCCCCTTTTCCTCTTCTGGGCTACGACGATTGTCGCTCTTTTAAGGGATCAAGGGCCGACTTGCCCGCG
GGAGTGGTGGGGCTGGTTAGACCAGTGTGAGGACCCCCGTCCCACCCCCAATTCCCAGCACTCCTCGAGC
TCGGGCTGGGCATAAAAGTCAGGGCAGAGCCATCTATTGCTTACATTTGCTTCTGGGATCCAGATCTTTC
GAAGCTAGCGCTACCGGTCGCCACCATGGTGAGCAAGGGCGAGGAGCTGTTCACCGGGGTGGTGCCCATC
CTGGTCGAGCTGGACGGCGACGTAAACGGCCACAAGTTCAGCGTGTCCGGCGAGGGCGAGGGCGATGCCA
CCTACGGCAAGCTGACCCTGAAGCTGATCTGCACCACCGGCAAGCTGCCCGTGCCCTGGCCCACCCTCGT
GACCACCCTGGGCTACGGCGTGCAGTGCTTCGCCCGCTACCCCGACCACATGAAGCAGCACGACTTCTTC
AAGTCCGCCATGCCCGAAGGCTACGTCCAGGAGCGCACCATCTTCTTCAAGGACGACGGCAACTACAAGA
CCCGCGCCGAGGTGAAGTTCGAGGGCGACACCCTGGTGAACCGCATCGAGCTGAAGGGCATCGACTTCAA
GGAGGACGGCAACATCCTGGGGCACAAGCTGGAGTACAACTACAACAGCCACAACGTCTATATCACCGCC
GACAAGCAGAAGAACGGCATCAAGGCCAACTTCAAGATCCGCCACAACATCGAGGACGGCGGCGTGCAGC
TCGCCGACCACTACCAGCAGAACACCCCCATCGGCGACGGCCCCGTGCTGCTGCCCGACAACCACTACCT
GAGCTACCAGTCCAAGCTGAGCAAAGACCCCAACGAGAAGCGCGATCACATGGTCCTGCTGGAGTTCGTG
ACCGCCGCCGGGATCACTCTCGGCATGGACGAGCTGTACAAGTAAGTCGACGGCGCGCCGCGGCCGCGAA
TTCGATATCATAATCAACCTCTGGATTACAAAATTTGTGAAAGATTGACTGGTATTCTTAACTATGTTGC
TCCTTTTACGCTATGTGGATACGCTGCTTTAATGCCTTTGTATCATGCTATTGCTTCCCGTATGGCTTTC
ATTTTCTCCTCCTTGTATAAATCCTGGTTAGTTCTTGCCACGGCGGAACTCATCGCCGCCTGCCTTGCCC
GCTGCTGGACAGGGGCTCGGCTGTTGGGCACTGACAATTCCGTGGCTCGAGAGATCTTCGACTGTGCCTT
CTAGTTGCCAGCCATCTGTTGTTTGCCCCTCCCCCGTGCCTTCCTTGACCCTGGAAGGTGCCACTCCCAC
TGTCCTTTCCTAATAAAATGAGGAAATTGCATCGCATTGTCTGAGTAGGTGTCATTCTATTCTGGGGGGT
GGGGTGGGGCAGGACAGCAAGGGGGAGGATTGGGAAGACAATAGCAGGCATGAGATCTCACGTGCGGACC
GAGCGGCCGCAGGAACCCCTAGTGATGGAGTTGGCCACTCCCTCTCTGCGCGCTCGCTCGCTCACTGAGG
CCGGGCGACCAAAGGTCGCCCGACGCCCGGGCTTTGCCCGGGCGGCCTCAGTGAGCGAGCGAGCGCGCAG
CTGCCTGCAGGGGCGCCTGATGCGGTATTTTCTCCTTACGCATCTGTGCGGTATTTCACACCGCATA
[95 nt withheld, positions 2798-2892]
T
[46 nt withheld, positions 2894-2939]
C
[141 nt withheld, positions 2941-3081]
CCTTTGACGTTGGAGTCCACGTTCTTT
[37 nt withheld, positions 3109-3145]
ACTCTATCTCGGGCTATTCTTTTGATTTATAAGGGATTTTGCCGATTTCGGTCTATTGGTTAAAAAATGA
GCTGATTTAACAAAAATTTAACGCGAATTTTAACAAAATATTAACGTTTACAATTTTATGGTGCACTCTC
AGTACAATCTGCTCTGATGCCGCATAGTTAAGCCAGCCCCGACACCCGCCAACACCCGCTGACGCGCCCT
GACGGGCTTGTCTGCTCCCGGCATCCGCTTACAGACAAGCTGTGACCGTCTCCGGGAGCTGCATGTGTCA
GAGGTTTTCACCGTCATCACCGAAACGCGCGAGACGAAAGGGCCTCGTGATACGCCTATTTTTATAGGTT
AATGTCATGATAATAATGGTTTCTTAGACGTCAGGTGGCACTTTTCGGGGAAATGTGCGCGGAACCCCTA
TTTGTTTATTTTTCTAAATACATTCAAATATGTATCCGCTCATGAGACAATAACCCTGATAAATGCTTCA
ATAATATTGAAAAAGGAAGAGTATGAGTATTCAACATTTCCGTGTCGCCCTTATTCCCTTTTTTGCGGCA
TTTTGCCTTCCTGTTTTTGCTCACCCAGAAACGCTGGTGAAAGTAAAAGATGCTGAAGATCAGTTGGGTG
CACGAGTGGGTTACATCGAACTGGATCTCAACAGCGGTAAGATCCTTGAGAGTTTTCGCCCCGAAGAACG
TTTTCCAATGATGAGCACTTTTAAAGTTCTGCTATGTGGCGCGGTATTATCCCGTATTGACGCCGGGCAA
GAGCAACTCGGTCGCCGCATACACTATTCTCAGAATGACTTGGTTGAGTACTCACCAGTCACAGAAAAGC
ATCTTACGGATGGCATGACAGTAAGAGAATTATGCAGTGCTGCCATAACCATGAGTGATAACACTGCGGC
CAACTTACTTCTGACAACGATCGGAGGACCGAAGGAGCTAACCGCTTTTTTGCACAACATGGGGGATCAT
GTAACTCGCCTTGATCGTTGGGAACCGGAGCTGAATGAAGCCATACCAAACGACGAGCGTGACACCACGA
TGCCTGTAGCAATGGCAACAACGTTGCGCAAACTATTAACTGGCGAACTACTTACTCTAGCTTCCCGGCA
ACAATTAATAGACTGGATGGAGGCGGATAAAGTTGCAGGACCACTTCTGCGCTCGGCCCTTCCGGCTGGC
TGGTTTATTGCTGATAAATCTGGAGCCGGTGAGCGTGGGTCTCGCGGTATCATTGCAGCACTGGGGCCAG
ATGGTAAGCCCTCCCGTATCGTAGTTATCTACACGACGGGGAGTCAGGCAACTATGGATGAACGAAATAG
ACAGATCGCTGAGATAGGTGCCTCACTGATTAAGCATTGGTAACTGTCAGACCAAGTTTACTCATATATA
CTTTAGATTGATTTAAAACTTCATTTTTAATTTAAAAGGATCTAGGTGAAGATCCTTTTTGATAATCTCA
TGACCAAAATCCCTTAACGTGAGTTTTCGTTCCACTGAGCGTCAGACCCCGTAGAAAAGATCAAAGGATC
TTCTTGAGATCCTTTTTTTCTGCGCGTAATCTGCTGCTTGCAAACAAAAAAACCACCGCTACCAGCGGTG
GTTTGTTTGCCGGATCAAGAGCTACCAACTCTTTTTCCGAAGGTAACTGGCTTCAGCAGAGCGCAGATAC
CAAATACTGTTCTTCTAGTGTAGCCGTAGTTAGGCCACCACTTCAAGAACTCTGTAGCACCGCCTACATA
CCTCGCTCTGCTAATCCTGTTACCAGTGGCTGCTGCCAGTGGCGATAAGTCGTGTCTTACCGGGTTGGAC
TCAAGACGATAGTTACCGGATAAGGCGCAGCGGTCGGGCTGAACGGGGGGTTCGTGCACACAGCCCAGCT
TGGAGCGAACGACCTACACCGAACTGAGATACCTACAGCGTGAGCTATGAGAAAGCGCCACGCTTCCCGA
AGGGAGAAAGGCGGACAGGTATCCGGTAAGCGGCAGGGTCGGAACAGGAGAGCGCACGAGGGAGCTTCCA
GGGGGAAACGCCTGGTATCTTTATAGTCCTGTCGGGTTTCGCCACCTCTGACTTGAGCGTCGATTTTTGT
GATGCTCGTCAGGGGGGCGGAGCCTATGGAAAAACGCCAGCAACGCGGCCTTTTTACGGTTCCTGGCCTT
TTGCTGGCCTTTTGCTCACATGT
Features (pLannotate 1.2.2; 14 found; start..end, strand, type, name):
     12..39      +  repeat_region  AAV2 ITR (fragment): inverted terminal repeat of adeno-associated virus serotype 2 inverted
     68..95      +  repeat_region  AAV2 ITR (fragment): inverted terminal repeat of adeno-associated virus serotype 2 inverted
   1356..2072    +  CDS            SYFP2: SYFP2 is a basic (constitutively fluorescent) yellow fluorescent protein published in 2006, derived from Aequorea victoria. It is reported to be a very rapidly-maturing monomer with moderate acid sensitivity.
   2112..2269    +  misc_feature   WPRE (fragment): woodchuck hepatitis virus posttranscriptional regulatory element
   2275..2355    +  misc_feature   WPRE (fragment): woodchuck hepatitis virus posttranscriptional regulatory element
   2372..2483    +  polyA_signal   bGH poly(A) signal: bovine growth hormone polyadenylation signal
   2601..2741    +  repeat_region  AAV2 ITR: inverted terminal repeat of adeno-associated virus serotype 2 inverted
   2746..2797    -  misc_feature   bom (fragment): basis of mobility region from pBR322
   2816..3271    +  rep_origin     f1 ori (sequence partly withheld): f1 bacteriophage origin of replication; arrow indicates direction of (+) strand synthesis
   3272..3321    -  misc_feature   bom (fragment): basis of mobility region from pBR322
   3423..3458    -  CDS            rop (fragment): Rop protein, which maintains plasmids at low copy number; rop
   3553..3657    +  promoter       AmpR promoter: bla
   3658..4518    +  CDS            AmpR: β-lactamase; bla; confers resistance to ampicillin, carbenicillin, and related antibiotics
   4689..5277    +  rep_origin     ori: high-copy-number ColE1/pMB1/pBR322/pUC origin of replication
