[The description below was written by a language model from this plasmid's Addgene catalogue record and pLannotate feature annotations shown in this document.]
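Description:
HCT77_rAAV-eHGT_1304m-minBglobin-SYFP2-WPRE3-BGHpA is a recombinant AAV transfer (genome) plasmid of about 5.3 kb, built on an Allen Institute rAAV-minBglobin-SYFP2-WPRE3-BGHpA backbone. It is maintained in bacteria through a high-copy ColE1/pUC-type origin and selected with ampicillin via the bla gene under its own promoter. An f1 phage origin and small remnants of pBR322 bom and rop sequences are also present in the backbone. The expression cassette is flanked by AAV2 inverted terminal repeats, which are the cis elements needed for replication and packaging of the cassette into AAV particles. The right ITR is annotated intact, whereas the left one is detected only as short fragments in the sequenced record. The recombination-reducing growth strain listed is consistent with the instability typical of ITRs.

The payload is a direct, recombinase-independent reporter. As the name indicates, a candidate enhancer designated eHGT_1304m sits upstream of a minimal beta-globin promoter, which on its own gives little expression and so lets the enhancer dictate where transcription occurs. Neither the enhancer nor the minimal promoter is annotated in the feature table, but the roughly 1.2 kb unannotated stretch between the left ITR and the reporter, together with the MluI/SacI cloning sites, fits that arrangement. This drives SYFP2, a rapidly maturing monomeric yellow fluorescent protein derived from Aequorea victoria. It is followed by WPRE3, a shortened woodchuck hepatitis posttranscriptional element (seen as two fragments) that boosts transcript expression, and then a bovine growth hormone polyadenylation signal. The construct is used to produce AAV that fluorescently labels enhancer-defined cell populations. The associated work concerns targeting spinal motor neurons and descending motor pathways in rodents and macaque, though the record does not state the specific cell type marked by this enhancer.
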