Addgene plasmid #223923: HCT77_rAAV-eHGT_1304m-minBglobin-SYFP2-WPRE3-BGHpA
Purpose: Direct-expressing SYFP2 AAV virus
Depositing lab: Tanya Daigle & Allen Institute for Brain Science. Depositing organization: Allen Institute. Publication: Enhancer AAVs for targeting spinal motor neurons and descending motor pathways in rodents and macaque. Kussick E, Johansen N, Taskin N, Chowdhury A, Quinlan MA, Fraser A, Clark AG, Wynalda B, Martinez R, Groce EL, Reding M, Liang E, Shulga L, Huang C, Casper T, Clark M, Ho W, Gao Y, van Velthoven CTJ, Sobieski C, Ferrer R, Berg MR, Curtis BC, English C, Day JC, Fortuna MG, Donadio N, Newman D, Yao S, Chakka AB, Goldy J, Torkelson A, Guzman JB, Chakrabarty R, Nguy B, Guilford N, Pham TH, Wright V, Ronellenfitch K, Naidoo R, Kenney J, Williford A, Ramakrishnan C, Drinnenberg A, Gudsnuk K, Thyagarajan B, Smith KA, Dee N, Deisseroth K, Zeng H, Yao Z, Tasic B, Levi BP, Hodge R, Bakken TE, Lein ES, Ting JT, Daigle TL. Cell Rep. 2025 Jun 24;44(6):115730. doi: 10.1016/j.celrep.2025.115730. Epub 2025 May 21. PubMed 40403722.
Backbone
  Vector backbone: rAAV-minBglobin-SYFP2-WPRE3-BGHpA
  Backbone manufacturer: Allen Institute for Brain Science
  Backbone size w/o insert (bp): 4234
  Vector type: AAV
Growth in bacteria
  Bacterial resistance: Ampicillin, 100 μg/mL
  Growth temperature: 37°C
  Growth strain: NEB Stable
  Copy number: High Copy
Gene/Insert
  Gene/Insert name: SYFP2
  Species: Synthetic
  Insert size (bp): 720
  Mutation: N/A
  Promoter: minBglobin
  Cloning method: Restriction Enzyme; 5′ cloning site MluI (unknown if destroyed); 3′ cloning site SacI (unknown if destroyed)
  Sequencing primers: 5′ AGGTTAATCATGTTCAATTAATTTGA; 3′ GAGGAGTGCTGGGAATTG
Terms and licenses: Academic/Nonprofit Terms; Industry Terms: Not Available to Industry
How to cite: HCT77_rAAV-eHGT_1304m-minBglobin-SYFP2-WPRE3-BGHpA was a gift from Tanya Daigle & Allen Institute for Brain Science (Addgene plasmid # 223923 ; http://n2t.net/addgene:223923 ; RRID:Addgene_223923)
